Addgene plasmid #197787: pJMC-2T
Purpose: (Empty Backbone) Level 1 Module 2T destination vector
Depositing lab: Daniel Voytas. Depositing organization: University of Minnesota. Publication: An extensible vector toolkit and parts library for advanced engineering of plant genomes. Chamness JC, Kumar J, Cruz AJ, Rhuby E, Holum MJ, Cody JP, Tibebu R, Gamo ME, Starker CG, Zhang F, Voytas DF. Plant Genome. 2023 Mar 9:e20312. doi: 10.1002/tpg2.20312. PubMed 36896468.
Backbone
  Vector backbone: Unspecified
  Backbone manufacturer: Self-made
  Vector type: Unspecified
Growth in bacteria
  Bacterial resistance: Chloramphenicol and Ampicillin, 25 & 100 μg/mL
  Growth temperature: 37°C
  Growth strain: ccdB Survival
  Copy number: High Copy
Gene/Insert
  Gene/Insert name: None
Terms and licenses: Academic/Nonprofit Terms; Industry Terms: Not Available to Industry
Depositor comments: Please visit https://www.biorxiv.org/content/10.1101/2022.10.15.511792v1 for bioRxiv preprint.
How to cite: pJMC-2T was a gift from Daniel Voytas (Addgene plasmid # 197787 ; http://n2t.net/addgene:197787 ; RRID:Addgene_197787)
