[The description below was written by a language model from this plasmid's Addgene catalogue record and pLannotate feature annotations shown in this document.]
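Description:
pJMC-2T is an empty destination vector of about 3.5 kb, described as the Level 1 "Module 2T" acceptor in a modular cloning toolkit and parts library built for plant genome engineering. The backbone is self-made, its lineage and vector type are not specified, and no insert is present. It is an intermediate, E. coli-only cloning plasmid. The feature table shows no plant promoters, T-DNA borders or plant selection markers, so any plant-functional elements would come from the parts assembled into it or from a later-level vector.

Propagation relies on a high-copy ColE1/pUC-type origin. An ampicillin resistance gene (β-lactamase) under its own promoter serves as the permanent backbone marker. A very short fragment annotated as RSF origin is probably just a sequence similarity hit and not a working second replicon.

The rest of the plasmid is a counterselectable dropout cassette. It contains a chloramphenicol acetyltransferase gene behind a cat promoter fragment, with a lac UV5 promoter annotated just upstream, followed by a partial ccdA and a complete ccdB toxin gene. CcdB poisons DNA gyrase, so the unmodified vector has to be kept in a ccdB-tolerant strain, where selecting with both chloramphenicol and ampicillin retains the cassette.

In destination vectors of this type, assembled parts replace the CmR-ccdB cassette. Transformation into a standard ccdB-sensitive strain on ampicillin then removes uncut or religated parental plasmid and enriches for correct assemblies. The record does not state the restriction sites or overhangs flanking the cassette, the assembly chemistry, or what the "2T" position signifies within the toolkit.
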