Features (pLannotate 1.2.2; 9 found; start..end, strand, type, name):
      1..23      +  rep_origin     RSF ori (fragment): Plasmids containing the RSF 1030 origin of replication can be propagated in E. coli cells that contain additional plasmids with compatible origins.
     86..116     +  promoter       lac UV5 promoter: E. coli lac promoter with an "up" mutation
    140..169     +  promoter       cat promoter (fragment): promoter of the E. coli cat gene encoding chloramphenicol acetyltransferase
    170..850     +  CDS            CmR: chloramphenicol acetyltransferase confers resistance to chloramphenicol
   1007..1165    +  CDS            ccdA (fragment): CCDA_ECO57 - Also known as H, letA. Experimental evidence at protein level: Swiss-Prot protein existence level 1. Antitoxin component of a type II toxin-antitoxin (TA) system which inhibits the post-segregational killing (PSK) of plasmid-free cells, also referred to as a plasmid addiction system. Binds to and blocks the activity of CcdB; will also remove bound CcdB protein from the CcdB-GyrA complex by forming a CcdA-CcdB complex, a process termed rejuvenation. Functions as a transcriptional corepressor for the ccdAB operon, repression also requires CcdB (By similarity). From Escherichia coli
   1170..1472    +  CDS            ccdB: CCDB_ECOLI - Also known as G, letB, letD. Experimental evidence at protein level: Swiss-Prot protein existence level 1. Toxic component of a type II toxin-antitoxin (TA) system, functioning in plasmid maintainence. Responsible for the post- segregational killing (PSK) of plasmid-free cells, also referred to as a plasmid addiction system. Half-life of over 2 hours. Cell killing by CcdB is accompanied by filamentation, defects in chromosome and plasmid segregation, defects in cell division, formation of anucleate cells, decreased DNA synthesis and plasmid loss. Interferes with the activity of DN
   1557..1657    +  promoter       AmpR promoter: bla
   1658..2518    +  CDS            AmpR: β-lactamase; bla; confers resistance to ampicillin, carbenicillin, and related antibiotics
   2725..3313    +  rep_origin     ori: high-copy-number ColE1/pMB1/pBR322/pUC origin of replication
>Addgene plasmid #197787 | pJMC-2T | addgene full sequence | sequence record 404807 | Addgene NGS Result
GTCAGTGAGCGAGGAAGCGGAAGAGCGCCCACCTGCTTTTAGCCGGCGCGCCGGAGTGAGACCGGCCGCA
TTAGGCACCCCAGGCTTTACACTTTATGCTTCCGGCTCGTATAATGTGTGGATTTTGAGTTAGGATCCGT
CGAGATTTTCAGGAGCTAAGGAAGCTAAAATGGAGAAAAAAATCACTGGATATACCACCGTTGATATATC
CCAATGGCATCGTAAAGAACATTTTGAGGCATTTCAGTCAGTCGCTCAATGTACCTATAACCAGACCGTT
CAGCTGGATATTACGGCCTTTTTAAAGACCGTAAAGAAAAATAAGCACAAGTTTTATCCGGCCTTTATTC
ACATTCTTGCCCGCCTGATGAATGCTCATCCGGAATTCCGTATGGCAATGAAAGACGGTGAGCTGGTGAT
ATGGGATAGTGTTCACCCTTGTTACACCGTTTTCCATGAGCAAACTGAAACGTTTTCATCGCTCTGGAGT
GAATACCACGACGATTTCCGGCAGTTTCTACACATATATTCGCAAGATGTGGCGTGTTACGGTGAAAACC
TGGCCTATTTCCCTAAAGGGTTTATTGAGAATATGTTTTTCGTTTCAGCCAATCCCTGGGTGAGTTTCAC
CAGTTTTGATTTAAACGTGGCCAATATGGACAACTTCTTCGCCCCCGTTTTCACCATGGGCAAATATTAT
ACGCAAGGCGACAAGGTGCTGATGCCGCTGGCGATTCAGGTTCATCATGCCGTTTGTGATGGCTTCCATG
TCGGCAGAATGCTTAATGAATTACAACAGTACTGCGATGAGTGGCAGGCGGGGCGTAATCTAGAGGATCC
GGCTTACTAAAAGCCAGATAACAGTATGCGTATTTGCGCGCTGATTTTTGCGGTATAAGAATATATACTG
ATATGTATACCCGAAGTATGTCAAAAGGAGGTATGCTATGAAGCAGCGTATTACAGTGACAGTTGACAGC
GACAGCTATCAGTTGCTCAAGGCATATATGATGTCAATATCTCCGGTCTGGTAAGCACAACCATGCAGAA
TGAAGCCCGTCGTCTGCGTGCCGAACGCTGGAAAGCGGAAAATCAGGAAGGGATGGCTGAGGTCGCCCGG
TTTATTGAAATGAACGGCTCTTTTGCTGACGAGAACAGGGGCTGGTGAAATGCAGTTTAAGGTTTACACC
TATAAAAGAGAGAGCCGTTATCGTCTGTTTGTGGATGTACAGAGTGATATTATTGACACGCCCGGGCGAC
GGATGGTGATCCCCCTGGCCAGTGCACGTCTGCTGTCAGATAAAGTCTCCCGTGAACTTTACCCGGTGGT
GCATATCGGGGATGAAAGCTGGCGCATGATGACCACCGATATGGCCAGTGTGCCGGTTTCCGTTATCGGG
GAAGAAGTGGCTGATCTCAGCCACCGCGAAAATGACATCAAAAACGCCATTAACCTGATGTTCTGGGGAA
TATAAGGTCTCTCGCTGAGCTCAGTGTTTTGCAGGTGTGATGAAAAGCCTTAGGGTCAGGTGGCACTTTT
CGGGGAAATGTGCGATGAACCCCTATTTGTTTATTTTTCTAAATACATTCAAATATGTATCCGCTAATGA
GACAATAACCCTGATAAATGCTTCAATTATATTGAAAAAGGAAGAGTATGAGTATCCAACATTTCCGTGT
CGCCCTTATTCCCTTTTTTGCGGCCTTCTGCCTTCCTGTTTTTGCTCACCCAGAAACGCTGGTGAAAGTA
AAAGATGCTGAAGATCAGTTGGGTGCCCGAGTGGGTTACATTGAACTGGATCTCAACAGCGGCAAAATCT
TAGAGAGTTTTCGCCCCGAAGAACGCTTCCCAATGATGAGCACTTTCAAAGTTCTGCTATGTGGCGCGGT
GTTATCCCGTATTGATGCTGGGCAAGAGCAACTCGGTCGCCGCATACACTATTCTCAGAATGACTTGGTT
GAGTATTCACCAGTCACAGAAAAGCATCTTACGGATGGCATGACAGTAAGAGAATTATGTAGTGCTGCCA
TAACCATGAGTGATAACACTGCGGCCAACTTACTTCTGACAACGATTGGAGGACCGAAGGAGCTAACCGC
TTTTTTGCACAACATGGGGGATCATGTAACTCGCCTTGATCGTTGGGAACCGGAGCTGAATGAAGCCATA
CCAAACGACGAGCGTGACACCACGATGCCTGTAGCAATGGCAACAACTCTCCGCAAACTATTAACTGGCG
AACTACTTACTCTTGCTTCACGCCAGCAACTCATTGACTGGATGGAGGCGGACAAAGTTGCAGGACCACT
TCTGCGCTCGGCACTTCCGGCTGGCTGGTTTATTGCTGATAAATCTGGAGCCGGTGAGCGTGGCTCTCGC
GGTATCATTGCAGCACTGGGGCCAGATGGTAAGCCCTCCCGTATCGTAGTTATCTACACGACGGGGAGTC
AGGCAACTATGGATGAACGAAATAGACAGATCGCTGAGATAGGTGCCTCACTGATTAAGCATTGGTAACT
GTCAGACGAAGGGAAATAAATAGTAGCCCGCCTGATGTGCGGGCTTTTTTTTGGTGGTGGTTACCAGTGT
CGCTTAGCTACCGTAGGTCCTCTTAGGCGGTCCGATTAGCGACATAGTCATCAATGCCTTGACGGCAAAA
TCCCTTAACGTGAGTTTTCGTTCCACTGAGCGTCAGACCCCGTAGAAAAGATCAAAGGATCTTCTTGAGA
TCCTTTTTTTCTGCGCGTAATCTGCTGCTTGCAAACAAAAAAACCACCGCTACCAGCGGTGGTTTGTTTG
CCGGATCAAGAGCTACTAACTCTTTTTCCGAAGGTAACTGGCTTCAGCAGAGCGCAGATACCAAATACTG
TTCTTCTAGTGTAGCCGTAGTTATGCCACCACTTCAAGAACTCTGTAGCACCGCCTACATACCTCGCTCT
GCTAATCCTGTTACCAGTGGCTGCTGCCAGTGGCGATAAGTCGTGTCTTACCGGGTTGGACTCAAGACGA
TAGTTACCGGATAAGGCGCAGCGGTCGGGCTGAACGGGGGGTTCGTGCTCACAGCCCAGCTTGGAGCGAA
CGACCTACACCGAACTGAGATACCTACAGCGTGAGCTATGAGAAAGCGCCACGCTTCCCGAAGGGAGAAA
GGCGGACAGGTATCCGGTAAGCGGCAGGGTCGGAACAGGAGAGCGCACGAGGGAGCTTCCAGTGGGAAAC
GCCTGGTATCTTTATAGTCCTGTCGGGTTTCGCCACCTCTGACTTGAGCGTCGATTTTTGTGATGCTCGT
CAGGGGGGCGGAGCCTATGGAAAAACGCCAGCAACGCGGCCTTTTTACGGTTCCTGGCCTTTTGCTGGCC
TTTTGCTCACATGTTCTTTCCTGCGTTATCCCCTGATTCTGTGGATAACCGTATTACCGCCTTTGAGTGA
GCTGATACCGCTCGCCGCAGCCGAACGACCGAGCGCAGCGA
